Addgene plasmid #172836: pX330_TOMM20 sgRNA / hSpCas9
Purpose: Mammalian expression of a sgRNA targeting the intron 4 (last intron) of TOMM20 (Zhong et al, eLife 2021) under the U6 promotor and hSpCas9 under the CAG promotor. This construct is based on pX330.
Depositing lab: Haining Zhong. Publication: High-fidelity, efficient, and reversible labeling of endogenous proteins using CRISPR-based designer exon insertion. Zhong H, Ceballos CC, Massengill CI, Muniak MA, Ma L, Qin M, Petrie SK, Mao T. Elife. 2021 Jun 8;10. pii: 64911. doi: 10.7554/eLife.64911. PubMed 34100715.
Backbone
  Vector backbone: pX330
  Backbone size w/o insert (bp): 8484
  Total vector size (bp): 8486
  Vector type: Mammalian Expression, CRISPR
Growth in bacteria
  Bacterial resistance: Ampicillin, 100 μg/mL
  Growth temperature: 37°C
  Growth strain: DH5alpha
  Copy number: High Copy
Gene/Insert
  Gene/Insert name: sgRNA targeting intron 4 of TOMM20 under the U6 promotor and hSpCas9 under the CAG promotor
Terms and licenses: Academic/Nonprofit Terms; Industry Terms: Not Available to Industry
How to cite: pX330_TOMM20 sgRNA / hSpCas9 was a gift from Haining Zhong (Addgene plasmid # 172836 ; http://n2t.net/addgene:172836 ; RRID:Addgene_172836)
