[The description below was written by a language model from this plasmid's Addgene catalogue record and pLannotate feature annotations shown in this document.]
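Description:
pX330_TOMM20 sgRNA / hSpCas9 is an 8,486 bp mammalian expression CRISPR plasmid built on the pX330 backbone, which delivers both components of the Streptococcus pyogenes Cas9 system from a single vector. It is propagated in E. coli as a high-copy plasmid through a ColE1/pUC-type origin and selected with ampicillin via the β-lactamase gene and its native promoter. The backbone also carries an f1 phage origin, short bom and rop fragments, and a single annotated AAV2 inverted terminal repeat. This lone ITR is a leftover of the backbone's ancestry, not a functional packaging cassette.

The payload consists of two expression units. A human U6 RNA polymerase III promoter drives a single guide RNA. The spacer sits in the short gap between the promoter and the annotated S. pyogenes gRNA scaffold, and according to the record it targets intron 4, the last intron, of TOMM20. A partial second scaffold fragment follows it. Downstream, a CAG-type promoter made up of a CMV enhancer, a chicken β-actin promoter and a hybrid CBA/MVM intron drives human codon-optimised SpCas9. The annotation software splits this gene into contiguous N- and C-terminal portions, but together they form one continuous coding sequence. It ends in a C-terminal nucleoplasmin bipartite nuclear localisation signal and is terminated by the bovine growth hormone polyadenylation signal. About 140 bp between the intron and the Cas9 annotation is unannotated, so any N-terminal tags or localisation signals there are not recorded.

Transfected into mammalian cells, the plasmid directs Cas9 cleavage within the final TOMM20 intron. The associated work used it for CRISPR-based designer exon insertion to label endogenous proteins. That approach would require a separate donor, which is not part of this construct. The record does not state the species of the targeted TOMM20 gene.
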