Features (pLannotate 1.2.2; 18 found; start..end, strand, type, name):
      1..241     +  promoter       U6 promoter: RNA polymerase III promoter for human U6 snRNA
    270..345     +  misc_RNA       gRNA scaffold: guide RNA scaffold for the Streptococcus pyogenes CRISPR/Cas9 system
    352..395     +  misc_RNA       gRNA scaffold (fragment): guide RNA scaffold for the Streptococcus pyogenes CRISPR/Cas9 system
    442..727     +  enhancer       CMV enhancer: human cytomegalovirus immediate early enhancer; contains an 18-bp deletion relative to the standard CMV enhancer
    729..985     +  promoter       chicken β-actin promoter: contains a 21-bp deletion relative to the standard chicken β-actin promoter
    986..1213    +  intron         hybrid intron: hybrid between chicken β-actin (CBA) and minute virus of mice (MMV) introns (Gray et al., 2011)
   1351..2952    +  CDS            Cas9(N): N-terminal portion of Streptococcus pyogenes Cas9 (Zetsche et al., 2015)
   2953..5451    +  CDS            Cas9(C): C-terminal portion of Streptococcus pyogenes Cas9 (Zetsche et al., 2015)
   5452..5499    +  CDS            nucleoplasmin NLS: bipartite nuclear localization signal from nucleoplasmin
   5533..5644    +  polyA_signal   bGH poly(A) signal: bovine growth hormone polyadenylation signal
   5749..5889    +  repeat_region  AAV2 ITR: inverted terminal repeat of adeno-associated virus serotype 2 inverted
   5894..5945    -  misc_feature   bom (fragment): basis of mobility region from pBR322
   5964..6419    +  rep_origin     f1 ori (sequence partly withheld): f1 bacteriophage origin of replication; arrow indicates direction of (+) strand synthesis
   6420..6469    -  misc_feature   bom (fragment): basis of mobility region from pBR322
   6571..6606    -  CDS            rop (fragment): Rop protein, which maintains plasmids at low copy number; rop
   6701..6805    +  promoter       AmpR promoter: bla
   6806..7666    +  CDS            AmpR: β-lactamase; bla; confers resistance to ampicillin, carbenicillin, and related antibiotics
   7837..8425    +  rep_origin     ori: high-copy-number ColE1/pMB1/pBR322/pUC origin of replication
>Addgene plasmid #172836 | pX330_TOMM20 sgRNA / hSpCas9 | addgene full sequence | sequence record 340903 | Addgene NGS Result
GAGGGCCTATTTCCCATGATTCCTTCATATTTGCATATACGATACAAGGCTGTTAGAGAGATAATTGGAA
TTAATTTGACTGTAAACACAAAGATATTAGTACAAAATACGTGACGTAGAAAGTAATAATTTCTTGGGTA
GTTTGCAGTTTTAAAATTATGTTTTAAAATGGACTATCATATGCTTACCGTAACTTGAAAGTATTTCGAT
TTCTTGGCTTTATATATCTTGTGGAAAGGACGAAACACCGAACACTGATAATTGAGTGAGTTTTAGAGCT
AGAAATAGCAAGTTAAAATAAGGCTAGTCCGTTATCAACTTGAAAAAGTGGCACCGAGTCGGTGCTTTTT
TGTTTTAGAGCTAGAAATAGCAAGTTAAAATAAGGCTAGTCCGTTTTTAGCGCGTGCGCCAATTCTGCAG
ACAAATGGCTCTAGAGGTACCCGTTACATAACTTACGGTAAATGGCCCGCCTGGCTGACCGCCCAACGAC
CCCCGCCCATTGACGTCAATAGTAACGCCAATAGGGACTTTCCATTGACGTCAATGGGTGGAGTATTTAC
GGTAAACTGCCCACTTGGCAGTACATCAAGTGTATCATATGCCAAGTACGCCCCCTATTGACGTCAATGA
CGGTAAATGGCCCGCCTGGCATTGTGCCCAGTACATGACCTTATGGGACTTTCCTACTTGGCAGTACATC
TACGTATTAGTCATCGCTATTACCATGGTCGAGGTGAGCCCCACGTTCTGCTTCACTCTCCCCATCTCCC
CCCCCTCCCCACCCCCAATTTTGTATTTATTTATTTTTTAATTATTTTGTGCAGCGATGGGGGCGGGGGG
GGGGGGGGGGCGGGGCGAGGGGCGGGGCGGGGCGAGGCGGAGAGGTGCGGCGGCAGCCAATCAGAGCGGC
GCGCTCCGAAAGTTTCCTTTTATGGCGAGGCGGCGGCGGCGGCGGCCCTATAAAAAGCGAAGCGCGCGGC
GGGCGGGAGTCGCTGCGCGCTGCCTTCGCCCCGTGCCCCGCTCCGCCGCCGCCTCGCGCCGCCCGCCCCG
GCTCTGACTGACCGCGTTACTCCCACAGGTGAGCGGGCGGGACGGCCCTTCTCCTCCGGGCTGTAATTAG
CTGAGCAAGAGGTAAGGGTTTAAGGGATGGTTGGTTGGTGGGGTATTAATGTTTAATTACCTGGAGCACC
TGCCTGAAATCACTTTTTTTCAGGTTGGACCGGTGCCACCATGGACTATAAGGACCACGACGGAGACTAC
AAGGATCATGATATTGATTACAAAGACGATGACGATAAGATGGCCCCAAAGAAGAAGCGGAAGGTCGGTA
TCCACGGAGTCCCAGCAGCCGACAAGAAGTACAGCATCGGCCTGGACATCGGCACCAACTCTGTGGGCTG
GGCCGTGATCACCGACGAGTACAAGGTGCCCAGCAAGAAATTCAAGGTGCTGGGCAACACCGACCGGCAC
AGCATCAAGAAGAACCTGATCGGAGCCCTGCTGTTCGACAGCGGCGAAACAGCCGAGGCCACCCGGCTGA
AGAGAACCGCCAGAAGAAGATACACCAGACGGAAGAACCGGATCTGCTATCTGCAAGAGATCTTCAGCAA
CGAGATGGCCAAGGTGGACGACAGCTTCTTCCACAGACTGGAAGAGTCCTTCCTGGTGGAAGAGGATAAG
AAGCACGAGCGGCACCCCATCTTCGGCAACATCGTGGACGAGGTGGCCTACCACGAGAAGTACCCCACCA
TCTACCACCTGAGAAAGAAACTGGTGGACAGCACCGACAAGGCCGACCTGCGGCTGATCTATCTGGCCCT
GGCCCACATGATCAAGTTCCGGGGCCACTTCCTGATCGAGGGCGACCTGAACCCCGACAACAGCGACGTG
GACAAGCTGTTCATCCAGCTGGTGCAGACCTACAACCAGCTGTTCGAGGAAAACCCCATCAACGCCAGCG
GCGTGGACGCCAAGGCCATCCTGTCTGCCAGACTGAGCAAGAGCAGACGGCTGGAAAATCTGATCGCCCA
GCTGCCCGGCGAGAAGAAGAATGGCCTGTTCGGAAACCTGATTGCCCTGAGCCTGGGCCTGACCCCCAAC
TTCAAGAGCAACTTCGACCTGGCCGAGGATGCCAAACTGCAGCTGAGCAAGGACACCTACGACGACGACC
TGGACAACCTGCTGGCCCAGATCGGCGACCAGTACGCCGACCTGTTTCTGGCCGCCAAGAACCTGTCCGA
CGCCATCCTGCTGAGCGACATCCTGAGAGTGAACACCGAGATCACCAAGGCCCCCCTGAGCGCCTCTATG
ATCAAGAGATACGACGAGCACCACCAGGACCTGACCCTGCTGAAAGCTCTCGTGCGGCAGCAGCTGCCTG
AGAAGTACAAAGAGATTTTCTTCGACCAGAGCAAGAACGGCTACGCCGGCTACATTGACGGCGGAGCCAG
CCAGGAAGAGTTCTACAAGTTCATCAAGCCCATCCTGGAAAAGATGGACGGCACCGAGGAACTGCTCGTG
AAGCTGAACAGAGAGGACCTGCTGCGGAAGCAGCGGACCTTCGACAACGGCAGCATCCCCCACCAGATCC
ACCTGGGAGAGCTGCACGCCATTCTGCGGCGGCAGGAAGATTTTTACCCATTCCTGAAGGACAACCGGGA
AAAGATCGAGAAGATCCTGACCTTCCGCATCCCCTACTACGTGGGCCCTCTGGCCAGGGGAAACAGCAGA
TTCGCCTGGATGACCAGAAAGAGCGAGGAAACCATCACCCCCTGGAACTTCGAGGAAGTGGTGGACAAGG
GCGCTTCCGCCCAGAGCTTCATCGAGCGGATGACCAACTTCGATAAGAACCTGCCCAACGAGAAGGTGCT
GCCCAAGCACAGCCTGCTGTACGAGTACTTCACCGTGTATAACGAGCTGACCAAAGTGAAATACGTGACC
GAGGGAATGAGAAAGCCCGCCTTCCTGAGCGGCGAGCAGAAAAAGGCCATCGTGGACCTGCTGTTCAAGA
CCAACCGGAAAGTGACCGTGAAGCAGCTGAAAGAGGACTACTTCAAGAAAATCGAGTGCTTCGACTCCGT
GGAAATCTCCGGCGTGGAAGATCGGTTCAACGCCTCCCTGGGCACATACCACGATCTGCTGAAAATTATC
AAGGACAAGGACTTCCTGGACAATGAGGAAAACGAGGACATTCTGGAAGATATCGTGCTGACCCTGACAC
TGTTTGAGGACAGAGAGATGATCGAGGAACGGCTGAAAACCTATGCCCACCTGTTCGACGACAAAGTGAT
GAAGCAGCTGAAGCGGCGGAGATACACCGGCTGGGGCAGGCTGAGCCGGAAGCTGATCAACGGCATCCGG
GACAAGCAGTCCGGCAAGACAATCCTGGATTTCCTGAAGTCCGACGGCTTCGCCAACAGAAACTTCATGC
AGCTGATCCACGACGACAGCCTGACCTTTAAAGAGGACATCCAGAAAGCCCAGGTGTCCGGCCAGGGCGA
TAGCCTGCACGAGCACATTGCCAATCTGGCCGGCAGCCCCGCCATTAAGAAGGGCATCCTGCAGACAGTG
AAGGTGGTGGACGAGCTCGTGAAAGTGATGGGCCGGCACAAGCCCGAGAACATCGTGATCGAAATGGCCA
GAGAGAACCAGACCACCCAGAAGGGACAGAAGAACAGCCGCGAGAGAATGAAGCGGATCGAAGAGGGCAT
CAAAGAGCTGGGCAGCCAGATCCTGAAAGAACACCCCGTGGAAAACACCCAGCTGCAGAACGAGAAGCTG
TACCTGTACTACCTGCAGAATGGGCGGGATATGTACGTGGACCAGGAACTGGACATCAACCGGCTGTCCG
ACTACGATGTGGACCATATCGTGCCTCAGAGCTTTCTGAAGGACGACTCCATCGACAACAAGGTGCTGAC
CAGAAGCGACAAGAACCGGGGCAAGAGCGACAACGTGCCCTCCGAAGAGGTCGTGAAGAAGATGAAGAAC
TACTGGCGGCAGCTGCTGAACGCCAAGCTGATTACCCAGAGAAAGTTCGACAATCTGACCAAGGCCGAGA
GAGGCGGCCTGAGCGAACTGGATAAGGCCGGCTTCATCAAGAGACAGCTGGTGGAAACCCGGCAGATCAC
AAAGCACGTGGCACAGATCCTGGACTCCCGGATGAACACTAAGTACGACGAGAATGACAAGCTGATCCGG
GAAGTGAAAGTGATCACCCTGAAGTCCAAGCTGGTGTCCGATTTCCGGAAGGATTTCCAGTTTTACAAAG
TGCGCGAGATCAACAACTACCACCACGCCCACGACGCCTACCTGAACGCCGTCGTGGGAACCGCCCTGAT
CAAAAAGTACCCTAAGCTGGAAAGCGAGTTCGTGTACGGCGACTACAAGGTGTACGACGTGCGGAAGATG
ATCGCCAAGAGCGAGCAGGAAATCGGCAAGGCTACCGCCAAGTACTTCTTCTACAGCAACATCATGAACT
TTTTCAAGACCGAGATTACCCTGGCCAACGGCGAGATCCGGAAGCGGCCTCTGATCGAGACAAACGGCGA
AACCGGGGAGATCGTGTGGGATAAGGGCCGGGATTTTGCCACCGTGCGGAAAGTGCTGAGCATGCCCCAA
GTGAATATCGTGAAAAAGACCGAGGTGCAGACAGGCGGCTTCAGCAAAGAGTCTATCCTGCCCAAGAGGA
ACAGCGATAAGCTGATCGCCAGAAAGAAGGACTGGGACCCTAAGAAGTACGGCGGCTTCGACAGCCCCAC
CGTGGCCTATTCTGTGCTGGTGGTGGCCAAAGTGGAAAAGGGCAAGTCCAAGAAACTGAAGAGTGTGAAA
GAGCTGCTGGGGATCACCATCATGGAAAGAAGCAGCTTCGAGAAGAATCCCATCGACTTTCTGGAAGCCA
AGGGCTACAAAGAAGTGAAAAAGGACCTGATCATCAAGCTGCCTAAGTACTCCCTGTTCGAGCTGGAAAA
CGGCCGGAAGAGAATGCTGGCCTCTGCCGGCGAACTGCAGAAGGGAAACGAACTGGCCCTGCCCTCCAAA
TATGTGAACTTCCTGTACCTGGCCAGCCACTATGAGAAGCTGAAGGGCTCCCCCGAGGATAATGAGCAGA
AACAGCTGTTTGTGGAACAGCACAAGCACTACCTGGACGAGATCATCGAGCAGATCAGCGAGTTCTCCAA
GAGAGTGATCCTGGCCGACGCTAATCTGGACAAAGTGCTGTCCGCCTACAACAAGCACCGGGATAAGCCC
ATCAGAGAGCAGGCCGAGAATATCATCCACCTGTTTACCCTGACCAATCTGGGAGCCCCTGCCGCCTTCA
AGTACTTTGACACCACCATCGACCGGAAGAGGTACACCAGCACCAAAGAGGTGCTGGACGCCACCCTGAT
CCACCAGAGCATCACCGGCCTGTACGAGACACGGATCGACCTGTCTCAGCTGGGAGGCGACAAAAGGCCG
GCGGCCACGAAAAAGGCCGGCCAGGCAAAAAAGAAAAAGTAAGAATTCCTAGAGCTCGCTGATCAGCCTC
GACTGTGCCTTCTAGTTGCCAGCCATCTGTTGTTTGCCCCTCCCCCGTGCCTTCCTTGACCCTGGAAGGT
GCCACTCCCACTGTCCTTTCCTAATAAAATGAGGAAATTGCATCGCATTGTCTGAGTAGGTGTCATTCTA
TTCTGGGGGGTGGGGTGGGGCAGGACAGCAAGGGGGAGGATTGGGAAGAGAATAGCAGGCATGCTGGGGA
GCGGCCGCAGGAACCCCTAGTGATGGAGTTGGCCACTCCCTCTCTGCGCGCTCGCTCGCTCACTGAGGCC
GGGCGACCAAAGGTCGCCCGACGCCCGGGCTTTGCCCGGGCGGCCTCAGTGAGCGAGCGAGCGCGCAGCT
GCCTGCAGGGGCGCCTGATGCGGTATTTTCTCCTTACGCATCTGTGCGGTATTTCACACCGCATA
[95 nt withheld, positions 5946-6040]
T
[46 nt withheld, positions 6042-6087]
C
[141 nt withheld, positions 6089-6229]
CCTTTGACGTTGGAGTCCACGTTCTTT
[37 nt withheld, positions 6257-6293]
ACTCTATCTCGGGCTATTCTTTTGATTTATAAGGGATTTTGCCGATTTCGGTCTATTGGTTAAAAAATGA
GCTGATTTAACAAAAATTTAACGCGAATTTTAACAAAATATTAACGTTTACAATTTTATGGTGCACTCTC
AGTACAATCTGCTCTGATGCCGCATAGTTAAGCCAGCCCCGACACCCGCCAACACCCGCTGACGCGCCCT
GACGGGCTTGTCTGCTCCCGGCATCCGCTTACAGACAAGCTGTGACCGTCTCCGGGAGCTGCATGTGTCA
GAGGTTTTCACCGTCATCACCGAAACGCGCGAGACGAAAGGGCCTCGTGATACGCCTATTTTTATAGGTT
AATGTCATGATAATAATGGTTTCTTAGACGTCAGGTGGCACTTTTCGGGGAAATGTGCGCGGAACCCCTA
TTTGTTTATTTTTCTAAATACATTCAAATATGTATCCGCTCATGAGACAATAACCCTGATAAATGCTTCA
ATAATATTGAAAAAGGAAGAGTATGAGTATTCAACATTTCCGTGTCGCCCTTATTCCCTTTTTTGCGGCA
TTTTGCCTTCCTGTTTTTGCTCACCCAGAAACGCTGGTGAAAGTAAAAGATGCTGAAGATCAGTTGGGTG
CACGAGTGGGTTACATCGAACTGGATCTCAACAGCGGTAAGATCCTTGAGAGTTTTCGCCCCGAAGAACG
TTTTCCAATGATGAGCACTTTTAAAGTTCTGCTATGTGGCGCGGTATTATCCCGTATTGACGCCGGGCAA
GAGCAACTCGGTCGCCGCATACACTATTCTCAGAATGACTTGGTTGAGTACTCACCAGTCACAGAAAAGC
ATCTTACGGATGGCATGACAGTAAGAGAATTATGCAGTGCTGCCATAACCATGAGTGATAACACTGCGGC
CAACTTACTTCTGACAACGATCGGAGGACCGAAGGAGCTAACCGCTTTTTTGCACAACATGGGGGATCAT
GTAACTCGCCTTGATCGTTGGGAACCGGAGCTGAATGAAGCCATACCAAACGACGAGCGTGACACCACGA
TGCCTGTAGCAATGGCAACAACGTTGCGCAAACTATTAACTGGCGAACTACTTACTCTAGCTTCCCGGCA
ACAATTAATAGACTGGATGGAGGCGGATAAAGTTGCAGGACCACTTCTGCGCTCGGCCCTTCCGGCTGGC
TGGTTTATTGCTGATAAATCTGGAGCCGGTGAGCGTGGAAGCCGCGGTATCATTGCAGCACTGGGGCCAG
ATGGTAAGCCCTCCCGTATCGTAGTTATCTACACGACGGGGAGTCAGGCAACTATGGATGAACGAAATAG
ACAGATCGCTGAGATAGGTGCCTCACTGATTAAGCATTGGTAACTGTCAGACCAAGTTTACTCATATATA
CTTTAGATTGATTTAAAACTTCATTTTTAATTTAAAAGGATCTAGGTGAAGATCCTTTTTGATAATCTCA
TGACCAAAATCCCTTAACGTGAGTTTTCGTTCCACTGAGCGTCAGACCCCGTAGAAAAGATCAAAGGATC
TTCTTGAGATCCTTTTTTTCTGCGCGTAATCTGCTGCTTGCAAACAAAAAAACCACCGCTACCAGCGGTG
GTTTGTTTGCCGGATCAAGAGCTACCAACTCTTTTTCCGAAGGTAACTGGCTTCAGCAGAGCGCAGATAC
CAAATACTGTTCTTCTAGTGTAGCCGTAGTTAGGCCACCACTTCAAGAACTCTGTAGCACCGCCTACATA
CCTCGCTCTGCTAATCCTGTTACCAGTGGCTGCTGCCAGTGGCGATAAGTCGTGTCTTACCGGGTTGGAC
TCAAGACGATAGTTACCGGATAAGGCGCAGCGGTCGGGCTGAACGGGGGGTTCGTGCACACAGCCCAGCT
TGGAGCGAACGACCTACACCGAACTGAGATACCTACAGCGTGAGCTATGAGAAAGCGCCACGCTTCCCGA
AGGGAGAAAGGCGGACAGGTATCCGGTAAGCGGCAGGGTCGGAACAGGAGAGCGCACGAGGGAGCTTCCA
GGGGGAAACGCCTGGTATCTTTATAGTCCTGTCGGGTTTCGCCACCTCTGACTTGAGCGTCGATTTTTGT
GATGCTCGTCAGGGGGGCGGAGCCTATGGAAAAACGCCAGCAACGCGGCCTTTTTACGGTTCCTGGCCTT
TTGCTGGCCTTTTGCTCACATGT
